Addgene plasmid #63328: pFusX2-46
Purpose: Encodes RVD positions 4-6 in TALEN assembly
Depositing lab: Stephen Ekker. Depositing organization: Mayo Foundation for Medical Education and Research. Publication: FusX: A rapid one-step TALE assembly system for genome science. Ma AC, McNulty MS, Tanya PL, Jarryd CM, Martinez-Galvez G, Argue DP, Lee HB, Urban MD, Bullard CE, Blackburn PR, Man TK, Clark KJ, Ekker SC. Hum Gene Ther. 2016 Jun;27(6):451-63. doi: 10.1089/hum.2015.172 PubMed 26854857.
Backbone
  Vector backbone: FusX2
  Backbone size w/o insert (bp): 3006
  Vector type: TALEN
Growth in bacteria
  Bacterial resistance: Spectinomycin, 50 μg/mL
  Growth temperature: 37°C
  Growth strain: DH5alpha
  Copy number: High Copy
Gene/Insert
  Gene/Insert name: NN NG HD (alt name: X2_GTC)
  Species: Synthetic
  Mutation: none
  Cloning method: Restriction Enzyme; 5′ cloning site BsaI (destroyed during cloning); 3′ cloning site BsaI (destroyed during cloning)
  Sequencing primers: 5′ pCR8_F1; 3′ pCR8_R1
Terms and licenses: Academic/Nonprofit Terms; Industry Terms: Not Available to Industry
How to cite: pFusX2-46 was a gift from Stephen Ekker (Addgene plasmid # 63328 ; http://n2t.net/addgene:63328 ; RRID:Addgene_63328)
