[The description below was written by a language model from this plasmid's Addgene catalogue record.]
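Description:
pFusX2-46 is a bacterial library plasmid from the FusX system, a rapid one-step method for assembling TALE repeat arrays for TALENs and related designer DNA-binding proteins. It is built on the FusX2 backbone (about 3 kb without the insert), is maintained at high copy in standard E. coli cloning strains, and is selected with spectinomycin. The record does not name the origin of replication or list any other backbone features, and no feature table is provided. The listed sequencing primers carry pCR8-type names, which suggests but does not establish a related backbone.

The insert is a synthetic trimer of TALE repeats carrying the repeat-variable diresidues NN, NG and HD, in that order. Under the standard TALE code these recognise G, T and C respectively, which matches the alternative insert name X2_GTC. The trimer was cloned through BsaI sites that were destroyed in the process, as is typical of Golden Gate-style cloning with type IIS enzymes. This plasmid supplies RVD positions 4 to 6 of the final array, so it is one member of a set of pre-made trimers covering the possible three-base combinations at that position.

In use, the plasmid matching the desired target sequence at positions 4 to 6 is combined with the corresponding trimer plasmids for the other positions and a receiving vector, giving a complete TALE array in a single reaction. The plasmid has no expression function of its own and contains no promoter or nuclease domain according to the record. It serves purely as a modular building block for genome-editing reagents.
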