>Addgene plasmid #63328 | pFusX2-46 | depositor partial sequence | sequence record 105174 | pFusX2_GTC
AGTCTTAAGCGTCTCCCTGACCCCGGACCAAGTGGTGGCTATCGCCAGCAACAATGGCGGCAAGCAAGCG
CTCGAAACGGTGCAGCGGCTGTTGCCGGTGCTGTGCCAGGACCATGGCCTGACCCCGGACCAAGTGGTGG
CTATCGCCAGCAACGGTGGCGGCAAGCAAGCGCTCGAAACGGTGCAGCGGCTGTTGCCGGTGCTGTGCCA
GGACCATGGCCTGACTCCGGACCAAGTGGTGGCTATCGCCAGCCACGATGGCGGCAAGCAAGCGCTCGAA
ACGGTGCAGCGGCTGTTGCCGGTGCTGTGCCAGGACCATGGCGAGACGTC
