>Addgene plasmid #63328 | pFusX2-46 | depositor partial sequence | sequence record 105175 | FusX2
CGTCTCCCTGACCCCGGACCAAGTGGTGGCTATCGAGACCGGCGCCGCTACGGGCGCGTCCCATTCGCCA
TTCAGGCTGCGCAACTGTTGGGAAGGGCGATCGGTGCGGGCTCTTCGCTATTACGCCAGCTGGCGAAAGG
GGGATGTGCTGCAAGGCGATTAAGTTGGGAACGCCAGGGTTTTCCCAGTCACGACGTTGTAAAACGACGG
CCAGTGAGCGCGCGTAATCGACTCACTATAGGGCGAATTGGGTACCGGGCCCCCCCTCGAGGTCCTCCAG
CTTTTGTTCCCTTTAGTGAGGGTTAATTGCGCGCTTGGCGTAATCATGGTCATAGCTGTTTCCTGTGTGA
AATTGTTATCCGCTCACAATTCCACACAACATACGAGCCGGAAGCATAAAGTGTAAAGCCTGGGGTGCCT
AATGAGTGAGCTAACTCACATTAATTGCGTTGCGCTCACTGCCCGCTTTCCACCGGTGGTCTCTGGCGGC
AAGCAAGCGCTCGAAACGGTGCAGCGGCTGTTGCCGGTGCTGTGCCAGGACCATGGCGAGACGTCTAGAC
CAGCCAGGACAGAAATGCCTCGACTTCGCTGCTACCCAAGGTTGCCGGGTGACGCACACCGTGGAAACGG
ATGAAGGCACGAACCCAGTGGACATAAGCCTGTTCGGTTCGTAAGCTGTAATGCAAGTAGCGTATGCGCT
CACGCAACTGGTCCAGAACCTTGACCGAACGCAGCGGTGGTAACGGCGCAGTGGCGGTTTTCATGGCTTG
TTATGACTGTTTTTTTGGGGTACAGTCTATGCCTCGGGCATCCAAGCAGCAAGCGCGTTACGCCGTGGGT
CGATGTTTGATGTTATGGAGCAGCAACGATGTTACGCAGCAGGGCAGTCGCCCTAAAACAAAGTTAAACA
TTATGAGGGAAGCGGTGATCGCCGAAGTATCGACTCAACTATCAGAGGTAGTTGGCGTCATCGAGCGCCA
TCTCGAACCGACGTTGCTGGCCGTACATTTGTACGGCTCCGCAGTGGATGGCGGCCTGAAGCCACACAGT
GATATTGATTTGCTGGTTACGGTGACCGTAAGGCTTGATGAAACAACGCGGCGAGCTTTGATCAACGACC
TTTTGGAAACTTCGGCTTCCCCTGGAGAGAGCGAGATTCTCCGCGCTGTAGAAGTCACCATTGTTGTGCA
CGACGACATCATTCCGTGGCGTTATCCAGCTAAGCGCGAACTGCAATTTGGAGAATGGCAGCGCAATGAC
ATTCTTGCAGGTATCTTCGAGCCAGCCACGATCGACATTGATCTGGCTATCTTGCTGACAAAAGCAAGAG
AACATAGCGTTGCCTTGGTAGGTCCAGCGGCGGAGGAACTCTTTGATCCGGTTCCTGAACAGGATCTATT
TGAGGCGCTAAATGAAACCTTAACGCTATGGAACTCGCCGCCCGACTGGGCTGGCGATGAGCGAAATGTA
GTGCTTACGTTGTCCCGCATTTGGTACAGCGCAGTAACCGGCAAAATCGCGCCGAAGGATGTCGCTGCCG
ACTGGGCAATGGAGCGCCTGCCGGCCCAGTATCAGCCCGTCATACTTGAAGCTAGACAGGCTTATCTTGG
ACAAGAAGAAGATCGCTTGGCCTCGCGCGCAGATCAGTTGGAAGAATTTGTCCACTACGTGAAAGGCGAG
ATCACCAAGGTAGTCGGCAAATAACCCTCGAGCCACCCATGACCAAAATCCCTTAACGTGAGTTACGCGT
CGTTCCACTGAGCGTCAGACCCCGTAGAAAAGATCAAAGGATCTTCTTGAGATCCTTTTTTTCTGCGCGT
AATCTGCTGCTTGCAAACAAAAAAACCACCGCTACCAGCGGTGGTTTGTTTGCCGGATCAAGAGCTACCA
ACTCTTTTTCCGAAGGTAACTGGCTTCAGCAGAGCGCAGATACCAAATACTGTCCTTCTAGTGTAGCCGT
AGTTAGGCCACCACTTCAAGAACTCTGTAGCACCGCCTACATACCTCGCTCTGCTAATCCTGTTACCAGT
GGCTGCTGCCAGTGGCGATAAGTCGTGTCTTACCGGGTTGGACTCAAGACGATAGTTACCGGATAAGGCG
CAGCGGTCGGGCTGAACGGGGGGTTCGTGCACACAGCCCAGCTTGGAGCGAACGACCTACACCGAACTGA
GATACCTACAGCGTGAGCATTGAGAAAGCGCCACGCTTCCCGAAGGGAGAAAGGCGGACAGGTATCCGGT
AAGCGGCAGGGTCGGAACAGGAGAGCGCACGAGGGAGCTTCCAGGGGGAAACGCCTGGTATCTTTATAGT
CCTGTCGGGTTTCGCCACCTCTGACTTGAGCGTCGATTTTTGTGATGCTCGTCAGGGGGGCGGAGCCTAT
GGAAAAACGCCAGCAACGCGGCCTTTTTACGGTTCCTGGCCTTTTGCTGGCCTTTTGCTCACATGTTCTT
TCCTGCGTTATCCCCTGATTCTGTGGATAACCGTATTACCGCCTTTGAGTGAGCTGATACCGCTCGCCGC
AGCCGAACGACCGAGCGCAGCGAGTCAGTGAGCGAGGAAGCGGAAGAGCGCCCAATACGCAAACCGCCTC
TCCCCGCGCGTTGGCCGATTCATTAATGCAGCTGGCACGACAGGTTTCCCGACTGGAAAGCGGGCAGTGA
GCGCAACGCAATTAATACGCGTACCGCTAGCCAGGAAGAGTTTGTAGAAACGCAAAAAGGCCATCCGTCA
GGATGGCCTTCTGCTTAGTTTGATGCCTGGCAGTTTATGGCGGGCGTCCTGCCCGCCACCCTCCGGGCCG
TTGCTTCACAACGTTCAAATCCGCTCCCGGCGGATTTGTCCTACTCAGGAGAGCGTTCACCGACAAACAA
CAGATAAAACGAAAGGCCCAGTCTTCCGACTGAGCCTTTCGTTTTATTTGATGCCTGGCAGTTCCCTACT
CTCGCGTTAACGCTAGCATGGATGTTTTCCCAGTCACGACGTTGTAAAACGACGGCCAGTCTTAAG
