>Addgene plasmid #63328 | pFusX2-46 | addgene partial sequence | sequence record 115560 | pCR8_R1 5'-cgaaccgaacaggcttatgt-3'
GTGCGTCACCCGGCAACCTTGGGTAGCAGCGAAGTCGAGGCATTTCTGTCCTGGCTGGTCTAGACGTCTC
GCCATGGTCCTGGCACAGCACCGGCAACAGCCGCTGCACCGTTTCGAGCGCTTGCTTGCCGCCATCGTGG
CTGGCGATAGCCACCACTTGGTCCGGAGTCAGGCCATGGTCCTGGCACAGCACCGGCAACAGCCGCTGCA
CCGTTTCGAGCGCTTGCTTGCCGCCACCGTTGCTGGCGATAGCCACCACTTGGTCCGGGGTCAGGCCATG
GTCCTGGCACAGCACCGGCAACAGCCGCTGCACCGTTTCGAGCGCTTGCTTGCCGCCATTGTTGCTGGCG
ATAGCCACCACTTGGTCCGGGGTCAGGGAGACGCTTAAGACTGGCCGTCGTTTTACAACGTCGTGACTGG
GAAAACATCCATGCTAGCGTTAACGCGAGAGTAGGGAACTGCCAGGCATCAAATAAAACGAAAGGCTCAG
TCGGAAGACTGGGCCTTTCGTTTTATCTGTTGTTTGTCGGTGAACGCTCTCCTGAGTAGGACAAATCCGC
CGGGAGCGGATTTGAACGTTGTGAAGCAACGGCCCGGAGGGGTGGCGGGCAGGACGCCCGCCATAAACTG
CCAGGCATCAAACTAAGCAGAAGGCCATCCTGACGGATGGCCTTTTTGCGTTTCTACAAA
